>Addgene plasmid #12542 | pLPC hRap1-FL | addgene partial sequence | sequence record 19719 | CMV-F 5'-CGCAAATGGGCGGTAGGCGTG-3'
GCAGAGCTCTCTGGCTACTAGAGAACCCACTGCTTACTGGCTTATCGAAATTAATACGACTCACTATAGG
GAGACCCAAGCTTGGTACCGAGCTCGGATCCTCGCTCGTGCCGAATTCGGCACGAGGTCAGACATGGCGG
AGGCGATGGATTTGGGCAAAGACCCCAACGGGCCCACCCATTCCTCGACTCTGTTCGTGAGGGACGACGG
CAGCTCCATGTCCTTCTACGTGCGGCCCAGCCCGGCCAAGCGTCGGCTGTCGACGCTCATCCTGCACGGC
GGCGGCACCGTGTGCCGAGTGCAGGAGCCCGGGGCCGTGCTGCTGGCCCAGCCCGGGGAGGCGCTGGCCG
AGGCCTCGGGTGATTTCATCTCCACGCAGTACATCCTGGACTGCGTGGAGCGCAACGAGAGGCTGGAGCT
GGAGGCCTATCGGCTGGGCCCCGCCTCGGCGGCGGACACCGGCTCGGAAGCAAAGCCCGGGGCCCTGGCC
GAGGGCGCCGCGGAGCCGGAGCCGCAGCGGCACGCCGGGCGGATCGCCTTCACGGATGCGGACGACGTAG
CCATCCTTACCTACGTGAAGGAAAATGCCCGCTCGCCCAGCTCCGTCACCGGTAGCGCCTTGTGGAAAGC
GATGG
