[The description below was written by a language model from this plasmid's Addgene catalogue record.]
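Description:
pLPC hRap1-FL is a retroviral expression plasmid carrying the full-length human Rap1 coding sequence (Repressor Activator Protein 1, gene symbol TERF2IP) in the pLPC backbone. The backbone is listed at about 5.7 kb and the insert at about 1.2 kb. The cDNA was placed into the vector by restriction cloning using BamHI at both ends, and both sites are retained, so the insert can be released as a single BamHI fragment; because the same enzyme flanks both sides, the cloning was not inherently directional. The plasmid is maintained in E. coli as a high-copy construct under ampicillin selection, and it carries a puromycin resistance marker for selecting transduced or transfected mammalian cells.

No feature table accompanies the record, so the promoter driving Rap1, the arrangement of the long terminal repeats and packaging signal, the element driving the puromycin marker, and the presence or absence of any epitope tag are not stated. As a retroviral vector, it would be expected to be introduced into a packaging cell line to produce virus that integrates the Rap1 and puromycin cassettes stably into target cell genomes, allowing drug-selected populations with sustained expression.

Rap1 is a telomere-associated protein that is recruited to chromosome ends through its interaction with TRF2. The "FL" designation marks this as the full-length form. The associated work concerns the effect of Rap1 on the length and heterogeneity of human telomeres, which is consistent with using this plasmid for stable overexpression of Rap1 in human cells to study telomere length regulation.
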