Addgene plasmid #12542: pLPC hRap1-FL
Depositing lab: Titia de Lange. Depositing organization: Rockefeller University. Publication: Rap1 affects the length and heterogeneity of human telomeres. Li B, de Lange T. Mol Biol Cell. 2003 Dec . 14(12):5060-8. 10.1091/mbc.e03-06-0403 PubMed 14565979.
Backbone
  Vector backbone: pLPC
  Backbone size w/o insert (bp): 5700
  Vector type: Retroviral
  Selectable markers: Puromycin
Growth in bacteria
  Bacterial resistance: Ampicillin, 100 μg/mL
  Growth temperature: 37°C
  Growth strain: DH5alpha
  Copy number: High Copy
Gene/Insert
  Gene/Insert name: Repressor Activator Protein 1 (alt names: Rap1; 1085)
  Species: H. sapiens (human)
  Insert size (bp): 1200
  GenBank ID: AF262988
  Entrez Gene: TERF2IP (a.k.a. DRIP5, RAP1)
  Cloning method: Restriction Enzyme; 5′ cloning site BamHI (not destroyed); 3′ cloning site BamHI (not destroyed)
  Sequencing primers: 5′ TAGGCGTGTACGGTGGGA; 3′ CTTGCCAAACCTACAGGT
Terms and licenses: Academic/Nonprofit Terms; Industry Terms: Not Available to Industry
How to cite: pLPC hRap1-FL was a gift from Titia de Lange (Addgene plasmid # 12542 ; http://n2t.net/addgene:12542 ; RRID:Addgene_12542)
